Addgene plasmid #104436: gamma-tubulin (334-451)
Purpose: expressing a fragment of gamma-tubulin containing gamma-tubulin DNA binding domain and NLS
Depositing lab: Maria Alvarado-Kristensson. Depositing organization: Lund University. Publication: Characterization of gamma-tubulin filaments in mammalian cells. Lindstrom L, Alvarado-Kristensson M. Biochim Biophys Acta. 2017 Oct 16. pii: S0167-4889(17)30283-5. doi: 10.1016/j.bbamcr.2017.10.008. PubMed 29050966.
Backbone
  Vector backbone: pcDNA3.1
  Backbone manufacturer: Invitrogen
  Backbone size w/o insert (bp): 5428
  Total vector size (bp): 5783
  Modifications to backbone: NA
  Vector type: Mammalian Expression
  Selectable markers: Neomycin (select with G418)
Growth in bacteria
  Bacterial resistance: Ampicillin, 100 μg/mL
  Growth temperature: 37°C
  Growth strain: DH5alpha
  Copy number: Unknown
Gene/Insert
  Gene/Insert name: gamma-tubulin fragment 334 to 451 (alt name: TUBG1)
  Species: H. sapiens (human)
  Insert size (bp): 355
  Mutation: deleted a.a. 1 to 333
  Entrez Gene: TUBG1 (a.k.a. CDCBM4, GCP-1, TUBG, TUBGCP1)
  Tag / fusion protein: None
  Cloning method: Restriction Enzyme; 5′ cloning site HindIII (not destroyed); 3′ cloning site EcoRI (not destroyed)
  Sequencing primers: 5′ T7 promoter primer; 3′ BGH Reverse Primer
Resource information
  A portion of this plasmid was derived from a plasmid made by: The TUBG1 was originally cloned by Dr. Jiri Bartek.
Terms and licenses: Academic/Nonprofit Terms; Industry Terms: Not Available to Industry
How to cite: gamma-tubulin (334-451) was a gift from Maria Alvarado-Kristensson (Addgene plasmid # 104436 ; http://n2t.net/addgene:104436 ; RRID:Addgene_104436)
