[The description below was written by a language model from this plasmid's Addgene catalogue record and pLannotate feature annotations shown in this document.]
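Description:
gamma-tubulin (334-451) is a mammalian expression plasmid built on the pcDNA3.1 backbone that encodes a C-terminal fragment of human gamma-tubulin (TUBG1). Residues 1 to 333 have been deleted, leaving amino acids 334 to 451. According to the record, this region contains the protein's DNA-binding domain and nuclear localisation signal. The roughly 355 bp insert was cloned between HindIII and EcoRI sites, both of which were preserved, and carries no tag or fusion partner. In the annotated sequence the TUBG1 fragment lies directly downstream of the human cytomegalovirus immediate-early enhancer and promoter and upstream of the bovine growth hormone polyadenylation signal, giving strong constitutive expression in transfected mammalian cells. A T7 promoter precedes the insert and an SP6 promoter in reverse orientation follows it, which allows in vitro transcription and provides sequencing primer sites.

The plasmid is propagated in E. coli through a high-copy ColE1/pUC-type origin and selected with ampicillin via the β-lactamase gene. An f1 origin is also present for single-stranded DNA production. Stable mammalian lines can be selected with G418 through a neomycin phosphotransferase cassette driven by the SV40 enhancer/early promoter and ended by the SV40 poly(A) signal. Several short annotations (HIV-1 LTR, ble, lacI and bom fragments, and lac promoter/operator elements) appear to be backbone remnants or partial matches rather than functional parts. The sequenced record is 5,757 nt, slightly shorter than the catalogued total of 5,783 bp. The construct is intended for expressing this isolated gamma-tubulin domain in mammalian cells, and it comes from work characterising gamma-tubulin filaments.
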