Features (pLannotate 1.2.2; 21 found; start..end, strand, type, name):
      1..380     +  enhancer       CMV enhancer: human cytomegalovirus immediate early enhancer
    381..584     +  promoter       CMV promoter: human cytomegalovirus (CMV) immediate early promoter
    580..613     +  LTR            5' LTR (truncated) (fragment): truncated 5' long terminal repeat (LTR) from HIV-1
    629..647     +  promoter       T7 promoter: promoter for bacteriophage T7 RNA polymerase
    650..1012    +  CDS            TUBG1 (fragment): TBG1_HUMAN - Also known as TUBG. Experimental evidence at protein level: Swiss-Prot protein existence level 1. Tubulin is the major constituent of microtubules. The gamma chain is found at microtubule organizing centers (MTOC) such as the spindle poles or the centrosome. Pericentriolar matrix component that regulates alpha/beta chain minus-end nucleation, centrosome duplication and spindle formation. From Homo sapiens (Human).
   1076..1094    -  promoter       SP6 promoter: promoter for bacteriophage SP6 RNA polymerase
   1120..1344    +  polyA_signal   bGH poly(A) signal: bovine growth hormone polyadenylation signal
   1348..1369    +  promoter       SV40 promoter (fragment): SV40 enhancer and early promoter
   1390..1818    +  rep_origin     f1 ori (sequence partly withheld): f1 bacteriophage origin of replication; arrow indicates direction of (+) strand synthesis
   1832..2161    +  promoter       SV40 promoter: SV40 enhancer and early promoter
   2228..3019    +  CDS            neo: KKA2_KLEPN - Also known as kan, nptII. Experimental evidence at protein level: Swiss-Prot protein existence level 1. Resistance to kanamycin, neomycin, paromomycin, ribostamycin, butirosin and gentamicin B. From Klebsiella pneumoniae.
   3043..3201    +  CDS            ble (fragment): BLE_KLEPN - Experimental evidence at protein level: Swiss-Prot protein existence level 1. Binding protein with a strong affinity to the bleomycin family of antibiotics. Binds to CL990; an antimitotic-antibiotic compound. From Klebsiella pneumoniae.
   3196..3317    +  polyA_signal   SV40 poly(A) signal: SV40 polyadenylation signal
   3390..3406    -  protein_bind   lac operator: The lac repressor binds to the lac operator to inhibit transcription in E. coli. This inhibition can be relieved by adding lactose or isopropyl-β-D-thiogalactopyranoside (IPTG). lac repressor encoded by lacI
   3414..3444    -  promoter       lac promoter: promoter for the E. coli lac operon
   3459..3480    -  protein_bind   CAP binding site: CAP binding activates transcription in the presence of cAMP. E. coli catabolite activator protein
   3493..3585    -  CDS            lacI (fragment): lac repressor; lacI; The lac repressor binds to the lac operator to inhibit transcription in E. coli. This inhibition can be relieved by adding lactose or isopropyl-β-D-thiogalactopyranoside (IPTG).
   3768..4356    -  rep_origin     ori: high-copy-number ColE1/pMB1/pBR322/pUC origin of replication
   4527..5387    -  CDS            AmpR: β-lactamase; bla; confers resistance to ampicillin, carbenicillin, and related antibiotics
   5388..5492    -  promoter       AmpR promoter: bla
   5551..5603    -  misc_feature   bom (fragment): basis of mobility region from pBR322
>Addgene plasmid #104436 | gamma-tubulin (334-451) | addgene full sequence | sequence record 200672 | Addgene NGS Result
GACATTGATTATTGACTAGTTATTAATAGTAATCAATTACGGGGTCATTAGTTCATAGCCCATATATGGA
GTTCCGCGTTACATAACTTACGGTAAATGGCCCGCCTGGCTGACCGCCCAACGACCCCCGCCCATTGACG
TCAATAATGACGTATGTTCCCATAGTAACGCCAATAGGGACTTTCCATTGACGTCAATGGGTGGAGTATT
TACGGTAAACTGCCCACTTGGCAGTACATCAAGTGTATCATATGCCAAGTACGCCCCCTATTGACGTCAA
TGACGGTAAATGGCCCGCCTGGCATTATGCCCAGTACATGACCTTATGGGACTTTCCTACTTGGCAGTAC
ATCTACGTATTAGTCATCGCTATTACCATGGTGATGCGGTTTTGGCAGTACATCAATGGGCGTGGATAGC
GGTTTGACTCACGGGGATTTCCAAGTCTCCACCCCATTGACGTCAATGGGAGTTTGTTTTGGCACCAAAA
TCAACGGGACTTTCCAAAATGTCGTAACAACTCCGCCCCATTGACGCAAATGGGCGGTAGGCGTGTACGG
TGGGAGGTCTATATAAGCAGAGCTCTCTGGCTAACTAGAGAACCCACTGCTTACTGGCTTATCGAAATTA
ATACGACTCACTATAGGGAGACCCAAGCTTGATGAGCTTGCAGAGGATCCGGGAACGCAAGTTGGCCAAC
TTCATCCCGTGGGGCCCCGCCAGCATCCAGGTGGCCCTGTCGAGGAAGTCTCCCTACCTGCCCTCGGCCC
ACCGGGTCAGCGGGCTCATGATGGCCAACCACACCAGCATCTCCTCGCTCTTCGAGAGAACCTGTCGCCA
GTATGACAAGCTGCGTAAGCGGGAGGCCTTCCTGGAGCAGTTCCGCAAGGAGGACATGTTCAAGGACAAC
TTTGATGAGATGGACACATCCAGGGAGATTGTGCAGCAGCTCATCGATGAGTACCATGCGGCCACACGGC
CAGACTACATCTCCTGGGGCACCCAGGAGCAGTGAGAATTCTGCAGATATCCATCACACTGGCGGCCGCT
CGAGCATGCATCTAGAGGGCCCTGTTCTATAGTGTCACCTAAATGCTAGAGCTCGCTGATCAGCCTCGAC
TGTGCCTTCTAGTTGCCAGCCATCTGTTGTTTGCCCCTCCCCCGTGCCTTCCTTGACCCTGGAAGGTGCC
ACTCCCACTGTCCTTTCCTAATAAAATGAGGAAATTGCATCGCATTGTCTGAGTAGGTGTCATTCTATTC
TGGGGGGTGGGGTGGGGCAGGACAGCAAGGGGGAGGATTGGGAAGACAATAGCAGGCATGCTGGGGATGC
GGTGGGCTCTATGGCTTCTGAGGCGGAAAGAACCAGCTGGGGCTCTAGGGGGTATCCCC
[124 nt withheld, positions 1390-1513]
C
[91 nt withheld, positions 1515-1605]
A
[49 nt withheld, positions 1607-1655]
CCTTTGACGTTGGAGTCCACGTTCTTT
[37 nt withheld, positions 1683-1719]
ACCCTATCTCGGTCTATTCTTTTGATTTATAAGGGATTTTGCCGATTTCGGCCTATTGGTTAAAAAATGA
GCTGATTTAACAAAAATTTAACGCGAATTAATTCTGTGGAATGTGTGTCAGTTAGGGTGTGGAAAGTCCC
CAGGCTCCCCAGCAGGCAGAAGTATGCAAAGCATGCATCTCAATTAGTCAGCAACCAGGTGTGGAAAGTC
CCCAGGCTCCCCAGCAGGCAGAAGTATGCAAAGCATGCATCTCAATTAGTCAGCAACCATAGTCCCGCCC
CTAACTCCGCCCATCCCGCCCCTAACTCCGCCCAGTTCCGCCCATTCTCCGCCCCATGGCTGACTAATTT
TTTTTATTTATGCAGAGGCCGAGGCCGCCTCTGCCTCTGAGCTATTCCAGAAGTAGTGAGGAGGCTTTTT
TGGAGGCCTAGGCTTTTGCAAAAAGCTCCCGGGAGCTTGTATATCCATTTTCGGATCTGATCAAGAGACA
GGATGAGGATCGTTTCGCATGATTGAACAAGATGGATTGCACGCAGGTTCTCCGGCCGCTTGGGTGGAGA
GGCTATTCGGCTATGACTGGGCACAACAGACAATCGGCTGCTCTGATGCCGCCGTGTTCCGGCTGTCAGC
GCAGGGGCGCCCGGTTCTTTTTGTCAAGACCGACCTGTCCGGTGCCCTGAATGAACTGCAGGACGAGGCA
GCGCGGCTATCGTGGCTGGCCACGACGGGCGTTCCTTGCGCAGCTGTGCTCGACGTTGTCACTGAAGCGG
GAAGGGACTGGCTGCTATTGGGCGAAGTGCCGGGGCAGGATCTCCTGTCATCTCACCTTGCTCCTGCCGA
GAAAGTATCCATCATGGCTGATGCAATGCGGCGGCTGCATACGCTTGATCCGGCTACCTGCCCATTCGAC
CACCAAGCGAAACATCGCATCGAGCGAGCACGTACTCGGATGGAAGCCGGTCTTGTCGATCAGGATGATC
TGGACGAAGAGCATCAGGGGCTCGCGCCAGCCGAACTGTTCGCCAGGCTCAAGGCGCGCATGCCCGACGG
CGAGGATCTCGTCGTGACCCATGGCGATGCCTGCTTGCCGAATATCATGGTGGAAAATGGCCGCTTTTCT
GGATTCATCGACTGTGGCCGGCTGGGTGTGGCGGACCGCTATCAGGACATAGCGTTGGCTACCCGTGATA
TTGCTGAAGAGCTTGGCGGCGAATGGGCTGACCGCTTCCTCGTGCTTTACGGTATCGCCGCTCCCGATTC
GCAGCGCATCGCCTTCTATCGCCTTCTTGACGAGTTCTTCTGAGCGGGACTCTGGGGTTCGAAATGACCG
ACCAAGCGACGCCCAACCTGCCATCACGAGATTTCGATTCCACCGCCGCCTTCTATGAAAGGTTGGGCTT
CGGAATCGTTTTCCGGGACGCCGGCTGGATGATCCTCCAGCGCGGGGATCTCATGCTGGAGTTCTTCGCC
CACCCCAACTTGTTTATTGCAGCTTATAATGGTTACAAATAAAGCAATAGCATCACAAATTTCACAAATA
AAGCATTTTTTTCACTGCATTCTAGTTGTGGTTTGTCCAAACTCATCAATGTATCTTATCATGTCTGTAT
ACCGTCGACCTCTAGCTAGAGCTTGGCGTAATCATGGTCATAGCTGTTTCCTGTGTGAAATTGTTATCCG
CTCACAATTCCACACAACATACGAGCCGGAAGCATAAAGTGTAAAGCCTGGGGTGCCTAATGAGTGAGCT
AACTCACATTAATTGCGTTGCGCTCACTGCCCGCTTTCCAGTCGGGAAACCTGTCGTGCCAGCTGCATTA
ATGAATCGGCCAACGCGCGGGGAGAGGCGGTTTGCGTATTGGGCGCTCTTCCGCTTCCTCGCTCACTGAC
TCGCTGCGCTCGGTCGTTCGGCTGCGGCGAGCGGTATCAGCTCACTCAAAGGCGGTAATACGGTTATCCA
CAGAATCAGGGGATAACGCAGGAAAGAACATGTGAGCAAAAGGCCAGCAAAAGGCCAGGAACCGTAAAAA
GGCCGCGTTGCTGGCGTTTTTCCATAGGCTCCGCCCCCCTGACGAGCATCACAAAAATCGACGCTCAAGT
CAGAGGTGGCGAAACCCGACAGGACTATAAAGATACCAGGCGTTTCCCCCTGGAAGCTCCCTCGTGCGCT
CTCCTGTTCCGACCCTGCCGCTTACCGGATACCTGTCCGCCTTTCTCCCTTCGGGAAGCGTGGCGCTTTC
TCATAGCTCACGCTGTAGGTATCTCAGTTCGGTGTAGGTCGTTCGCTCCAAGCTGGGCTGTGTGCACGAA
CCCCCCGTTCAGCCCGACCGCTGCGCCTTATCCGGTAACTATCGTCTTGAGTCCAACCCGGTAAGACACG
ACTTATCGCCACTGGCAGCAGCCACTGGTAACAGGATTAGCAGAGCGAGGTATGTAGGCGGTGCTACAGA
GTTCTTGAAGTGGTGGCCTAACTACGGCTACACTAGAAGAACAGTATTTGGTATCTGCGCTCTGCTGAAG
CCAGTTACCTTCGGAAAAAGAGTTGGTAGCTCTTGATCCGGCAAACAAACCACCGCTGGTAGCGGTGGTT
TTTTTGTTTGCAAGCAGCAGATTACGCGCAGAAAAAAAGGATCTCAAGAAGATCCTTTGATCTTTTCTAC
GGGGTCTGACGCTCAGTGGAACGAAAACTCACGTTAAGGGATTTTGGTCATGAGATTATCAAAAAGGATC
TTCACCTAGATCCTTTTAAATTAAAAATGAAGTTTTAAATCAATCTAAAGTATATATGAGTAAACTTGGT
CTGACAGTTACCAATGCTTAATCAGTGAGGCACCTATCTCAGCGATCTGTCTATTTCGTTCATCCATAGT
TGCCTGACTCCCCGTCGTGTAGATAACTACGATACGGGAGGGCTTACCATCTGGCCCCAGTGCTGCAATG
ATACCGCGAGACCCACGCTCACCGGCTCCAGATTTATCAGCAATAAACCAGCCAGCCGGAAGGGCCGAGC
GCAGAAGTGGTCCTGCAACTTTATCCGCCTCCATCCAGTCTATTAATTGTTGCCGGGAAGCTAGAGTAAG
TAGTTCGCCAGTTAATAGTTTGCGCAACGTTGTTGCCATTGCTACAGGCATCGTGGTGTCACGCTCGTCG
TTTGGTATGGCTTCATTCAGCTCCGGTTCCCAACGATCAAGGCGAGTTACATGATCCCCCATGTTGTGCA
AAAAAGCGGTTAGCTCCTTCGGTCCTCCGATCGTTGTCAGAAGTAAGTTGGCCGCAGTGTTATCACTCAT
GGTTATGGCAGCACTGCATAATTCTCTTACTGTCATGCCATCCGTAAGATGCTTTTCTGTGACTGGTGAG
TACTCAACCAAGTCATTCTGAGAATAGTGTATGCGGCGACCGAGTTGCTCTTGCCCGGCGTCAATACGGG
ATAATACCGCGCCACATAGCAGAACTTTAAAAGTGCTCATCATTGGAAAACGTTCTTCGGGGCGAAAACT
CTCAAGGATCTTACCGCTGTTGAGATCCAGTTCGATGTAACCCACTCGTGCACCCAACTGATCTTCAGCA
TCTTTTACTTTCACCAGCGTTTCTGGGTGAGCAAAAACAGGAAGGCAAAATGCCGCAAAAAAGGGAATAA
GGGCGACACGGAAATGTTGAATACTCATACTCTTCCTTTTTCAATATTATTGAAGCATTTATCAGGGTTA
TTGTCTCATGAGCGGATACATATTTGAATGTATTTAGAAAAATAAACAAATAGGGGTTCCGCGCACATTT
CCCCGAAAAGTGCCACCTGACGTCGACGGATCGGGAGATCTCCCGATCCCCTATGGTGCACTCTCAGTAC
AATCTGCTCTGATGCCGCATAGTTAAGCCAGTATCTGCTCCCTGCTTGTGTGTTGGAGGTCGCTGAGTAG
TGCGCGAGCAAAATTTAAGCTACAACAAGGCAAGGCTTGACCGACAATTGCATGAAGAATCTGCTTAGGG
TTAGGCGTTTTGCGCTGCTTCGCGATGTACGGGCCAGATATACGCGTT
