>Addgene plasmid #104436 | gamma-tubulin (334-451) | depositor partial sequence | sequence record 197934 | Insert gamma-tubulin from a.a. 334 till a.a. 451, NheI- HindIII
AAGCTTGATGAGCTTGCAGAGGATCCGGGAACGCAAGTTGGCCAACTTCATCCCGTGGGGCCCCGCCAGC
ATCCAGGTGGCCCTGTCGAGGAAGTCTCCCTACCTGCCCTCGGCCCACCGGGTCAGCGGGCTCATGATGG
CCAACCACACCAGCATCTCCTCGCTCTTCGAGAGAACCTGTCGCCAGTATGACAAGCTGCGTAAGCGGGA
GGCCTTCCTGGAGCAGTTCCGCAAGGAGGACATGTTCAAGGACAACTTTGATGAGATGGACACATCCAGG
GAGATTGTGCAGCAGCTCATCGATGAGTACCATGCGGCCACACGGCCAGACTACATCTCCTGGGGCACCC
AGGAGCAGTGAGAATTC
